Addgene plasmid #67729: pfMDH_N300S
Purpose: Expresses N300S mutant of mannitol 2-dehydrogenase from Pseudomonas fluorescens, codon optimized for expression in E. coli
Depositing lab: Justin Siegel. Depositing organization: University of California, Davis. Publication: Quantitative functional characterization of conserved molecular interactions in the active site of mannitol 2-dehydrogenase. Lucas JE, Siegel JB. Protein Sci. 2015 Jun;24(6):936-45. doi: 10.1002/pro.2669. Epub 2015 Apr 2. PubMed 25752240.
Backbone
  Vector backbone: pET29b(+)
  Backbone manufacturer: Novagen
  Backbone size w/o insert (bp): 5232
  Total vector size (bp): 6714
  Vector type: Bacterial Expression
Growth in bacteria
  Bacterial resistance: Kanamycin, 50 μg/mL
  Growth temperature: 37°C
  Growth strain: DH10B
  Copy number: High Copy
Gene/Insert
  Gene/Insert name: Mannitol 2-Dehydrogenase from Pseudomonas fluorescens (alt names: pfMDH; mtlD)
  Species: Pseudomonas fluorescens
  Insert size (bp): 1485
  Mutation: Changed asparagine 300 to serine
  GenBank ID: AAC04472.1
  Promoter: T7
  Tag / fusion protein: 6x-His tag (C terminal on backbone)
  Cloning method: Gibson Cloning
  Sequencing primers: 5′ T7; 3′ T7term
Terms and licenses: Academic/Nonprofit Terms; Industry Terms: Not Available to Industry
How to cite: pfMDH_N300S was a gift from Justin Siegel (Addgene plasmid # 67729 ; http://n2t.net/addgene:67729 ; RRID:Addgene_67729)
