[The description below was written by a language model from this plasmid's Addgene catalogue record.]
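Description:
pfMDH_N300S is a bacterial expression plasmid built on the Novagen pET29b(+) backbone, carrying a point mutant of mannitol 2-dehydrogenase (pfMDH, mtlD) from Pseudomonas fluorescens. The roughly 1.5 kb coding sequence was codon optimized for Escherichia coli and inserted by Gibson assembly, giving a total plasmid size of about 6.7 kb. The plasmid confers kanamycin resistance for selection and is listed as high copy. It is maintained in a cloning strain, DH10B. No feature table accompanies the record, so details such as the origin of replication or other backbone elements are not itemised beyond what the backbone name implies.

Expression of the insert is driven by the T7 promoter, which requires T7 RNA polymerase. Protein production would therefore normally be carried out in a host that supplies that polymerase rather than in the propagation strain, although the record does not name an expression strain. The enzyme is fused at its C terminus to a 6x-His tag contributed by the backbone, which allows purification by immobilised metal affinity chromatography.

The defining feature is the substitution of asparagine 300 with serine. According to the associated study, the construct belongs to work that quantitatively characterised conserved molecular interactions in the active site of mannitol 2-dehydrogenase. The plasmid is therefore suited to producing the purified N300S variant, for example for comparison with other forms of the enzyme in functional assays. The insert is flanked by standard T7 promoter and T7 terminator priming sites, which are used for sequence verification.
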