>Addgene plasmid #67729 | pfMDH_N300S | addgene partial sequence | sequence record 123605 | pBRrevBam 5'-GGTGATGTCGGCGATATAGG-3'
CCTGTGGCGCCGGTGATGCCGGCCACGATGCGTCCGGCGTAGAGGATCGAGATCGATCTCGATCCCGCGA
AATTAATACGACTCACTATAGGGGAATTGTGAGCGGATAACAATTCCCCTCTAGAAATAATTTTGTTTAA
CTTTAAGAAGGAGATATACATATGAAACTGAACAAACAGAATCTGACCCAGCTGGCACCGGAAGTTAAAC
TGCCTGCATATACCCTGGCAGATACCCGTCAGGGTATTGCACATATTGGTGTTGGTGGTTTTCATCGTGC
ACATCAGGCATATTATACCGATGCACTGATGAATACAGGTGAAGGTCTGGATTGGAGCATTTGCGGTGTT
GGTCTGCGTAGCGAAGATCGTAAAGCACGTGATGATCTGGCAGGTCAGGATTACCTGTTTACCCTGTATG
AACTGGGCGATACCGATGATACCGAAGTTCGTGTTATTGGTAGCATTAGCGATATGCTGCTGGCAGAAGA
TAGCGCACAGGCACTGATTGATAAACTGGCAAGTCCGGAAATTCGTATTGTTAGCCTGACCATTACCGAA
GGTGGTTATTGTATTGATGATAGCAACGGTGAATTTATGGCACATCTGCCGCAGATTCAGCACGATCTGG
CACATCCGAGCAGCCCGAAAACCGTTTTTGGTTTTATTTGTGCAGCACTGACACAGCGTCGTGCAGCAGG
TATTCCGGCATTTACCGTTATGAGCTGTGATAACCTGCCGCATAATGGTGCAGTTACCCGTAAAGCCCTG
CTGGCATTTGCAGCCCTGCATAATGCAGAACTGCATGATTGGATTAAAGCCCATGTTAGCTTTCCGAATG
CAATGGTTGATCGTATTACCCCGATGACCAGCACCGCACATCGTCTGCAACTGCATGACGAACATGGTAT
TGATGATGCATGGCCTGTTGTTTGTGAACCGTTTGTTCAGTGGGTTCTGGAAGATAAATTTGTTAATGGT
CGTCCGGCATGGGAAAAAGTTGGTGTTCAGTTTACCGATGATGTTACCCCGTATGAAGAAATGAAAATTG
GTCTGCTGAGCGGTAGCCATCTGGCACTGACCTATCTGGGTTTTCTGAAAGG
