>Addgene plasmid #67729 | pfMDH_N300S | addgene partial sequence | sequence record 123606 | T7term 5'-GCTAGTTATTGCTCAGCGG-3'
CAACTCAGCTTCCTTTCGGGCTTTGTTAGCAGCCGGATCTCAGTGGTGGTGGTGGTGGTGCTCGAGGCTA
CCAACAGGTTTTTTCAGCAGATGTTTCAGGGTGGTGGTAACACCATTATCACGCAGGCTACCATAACAAC
GTTCAAATGCGGCAACAAATTCCGGACTATTCGGAATTGCGGTGCCAAAAATTTCTTCAACTGCCAGCAG
ACGCTGGCTAATCAGTGCATCATCTGAAACCAGACCCTGACAAAATTCTGCACGCGGATCAGGAATGGTA
TAGCTCACACCATTTTCATCAACGCCTTTCAGATACAGTGCCCATGCTGCAACAACCAGTGCTGCACGTT
CGGTTTCACGACCATCTGCAATCAGACGATTAATTGTCGGAACGGTAAATTTAGGAAATTTGCTGCTACC
ATCACTACAAACACGTTCCAGCTGATCTGCAATTGCCTGATTGCTAAAACGATCAACCAGGGTCTGTTTA
TAATCGGTCAGATCAATACCCGGAACCGGAGCCAGATTCGGGGTCACATCCAGATCCATATATGCACGCA
TATAGGCAACAAACAGCGGATCGTTCATGGTTTCATGCACAAAACGATAACCTTTCAGAAAACCCAGATA
GGTCAGTGCCAGATGGCTACCGCTCAGCAGACCAATTTTCATTTCTTCATACGGGGTAACATCATCGGTA
AACTGAACACCAACTTTTTCCCATGCCGGACGACCATTAACAAATTTATCTTCCAGAACCCACTGAACAA
ACGGTTCACAAACAACAGGCCATGCATCATCAATACCATGTTCGTCATGCAGTTGCAGACGATGTGCGGT
GCTGGTCATCGGGGTAATACGATCAACCATTGCATTCGGAAAGCTAACATGGGCTTTAATCCAATCATGC
AGTTCTGCATTATGCAGGGCTGCAAATGCCAGCAGGGCTTTACGGGTAACTGCACCATTATGCGGCAGGT
TATCACAGCTCATA
